Addgene plasmid #138685: pLenti-Puro-sgAMPKa2
Purpose: Expresses a human AMPKa2-targeting sgRNA and Cas9
Depositing lab: Reuben Shaw. Depositing organization: Salk Institute for Biological Studies. Publication: The AMPK-Related Kinases SIK1 and SIK3 Mediate Key Tumor-Suppressive Effects of LKB1 in NSCLC. Hollstein PE, Eichner LJ, Brun SN, Kamireddy A, Svensson RU, Vera LI, Ross DS, Rymoff TJ, Hutchins A, Galvez HM, Williams AE, Shokhirev MN, Screaton RA, Berdeaux R, Shaw RJ. Cancer Discov. 2019 Nov;9(11):1606-1627. doi: 10.1158/2159-8290.CD-18-1261. Epub 2019 Jul 26. PubMed 31350328.
Backbone
  Vector backbone: pLentiCRISPR v2
  Vector type: Lentiviral
Growth in bacteria
  Bacterial resistance: Ampicillin, 100 μg/mL
  Growth temperature: 37°C
  Growth strain: NEB Stable
  Copy number: High Copy
Gene/Insert
  Gene/Insert name: sgAMPKa2 human
  gRNA/shRNA sequence: ACGTTATTTAAGAAGATCCG
  Species: H. sapiens (human)
  Entrez Gene: PRKAA2 (a.k.a. AMPK, AMPK2, AMPKa2, PRKAA)
  Promoter: hU6
  Cloning method: Restriction Enzyme; 5′ cloning site unknown (unknown if destroyed)
Terms and licenses: Academic/Nonprofit Terms; Industry Terms: Not Available to Industry
How to cite: pLenti-Puro-sgAMPKa2 was a gift from Reuben Shaw (Addgene plasmid # 138685 ; http://n2t.net/addgene:138685 ; RRID:Addgene_138685)
