[The description below was written by a language model from this plasmid's Addgene catalogue record and pLannotate feature annotations shown in this document.]
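Description:
pLenti-Puro-sgAMPKa2 is an all-in-one lentiviral CRISPR/Cas9 knockout vector built on the pLentiCRISPR v2 backbone, carrying a single guide RNA directed against human PRKAA2, the gene encoding the AMPK α2 catalytic subunit. It is about 13 kb and is propagated in E. coli through a high-copy ColE1/pUC-type origin with ampicillin selection (AmpR). An f1 origin is also present. Outside the lentiviral cassette, the backbone retains an SV40 promoter/EM7-driven BleoR cassette with an SV40 poly(A) signal.

The transfer cassette has a third-generation-style layout. A CMV enhancer/promoter precedes a truncated HIV-1 5' LTR and drives genomic RNA production in packaging cells. It is followed by the Ψ packaging signal with a gag fragment, the RRE for Rev-dependent nuclear export, and the cPPT/CTS. The self-inactivating ΔU3 3' LTR is followed by a bGH poly(A) signal. Between the LTRs sit two expression units. A human U6 RNA polymerase III promoter transcribes the PRKAA2-targeting spacer fused to the Streptococcus pyogenes gRNA scaffold. An EF-1α core promoter drives S. pyogenes Cas9, with the puromycin N-acetyltransferase gene lying downstream on the same strand. The feature table does not annotate a linker between Cas9 and PuroR, nor any epitope tags. A WPRE after PuroR enhances transcript stability and expression.

After packaging and transduction, puromycin selects cells that have integrated the cassette, and the co-expressed Cas9 and sgRNA introduce double-strand breaks in PRKAA2 to disrupt the gene. According to the associated publication, the plasmid was made for work on AMPK-related kinases acting downstream of LKB1 in non-small-cell lung cancer.
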