Features (pLannotate 1.2.2; 33 found; start..end, strand, type, name):
    217..397     +  LTR            5' LTR (truncated): truncated 5' long terminal repeat (LTR) from HIV-1
    444..569     +  misc_feature   HIV-1 Ψ: packaging signal of human immunodeficiency virus type 1
    553..916     +  CDS            HIV-1 gag (fragment): gag protein from human immunodeficiency virus 1; gag
   1062..1295    +  misc_feature   RRE: The Rev response element (RRE) of HIV-1 allows for Rev-dependent mRNA export from the nucleus to the cytoplasm.
   1672..1772    +  CDS            Rev (fragment): human immunodeficiency virus 1 (HIV-1) Rev protein; rev; enhances nuclear export of unspliced and incompletely spliced viral mRNAs
   1822..1939    +  misc_feature   cPPT/CTS: central polypurine tract and central termination sequence of HIV-1
   1990..2230    +  promoter       U6 promoter: RNA polymerase III promoter for human U6 snRNA
   2260..2335    +  misc_RNA       gRNA scaffold: guide RNA scaffold for the Streptococcus pyogenes CRISPR/Cas9 system
   2353..2371    +  CDS            small t antigen (fragment): SV40 (simian virus 40) small t antigen
   2397..2608    +  promoter       EF-1α core promoter: core promoter for human elongation factor EF-1α
   2633..6736    +  CDS            Cas9: Cas9 (Csn1) endonuclease from the Streptococcus pyogenes Type II CRISPR/Cas system generates RNA-guided double strand breaks in DNA
   6874..7471    +  CDS            PuroR (fragment): puromycin N-acetyltransferase; pac from Streptomyces; confers resistance to puromycin
   7487..8075    +  misc_feature   WPRE: woodchuck hepatitis virus posttranscriptional regulatory element
   8126..8145    +  misc_feature   cPPT/CTS (fragment): central polypurine tract and central termination sequence of HIV-1
   8147..8380    +  LTR            3' LTR (ΔU3): self-inactivating 3' long terminal repeat (LTR) from HIV-1
   8412..8636    +  polyA_signal   bGH poly(A) signal: bovine growth hormone polyadenylation signal
   8640..8661    +  promoter       SV40 promoter (fragment): SV40 enhancer and early promoter
   8682..9110    +  rep_origin     f1 ori (sequence partly withheld): f1 bacteriophage origin of replication; arrow indicates direction of (+) strand synthesis
   9124..9453    +  promoter       SV40 promoter: SV40 enhancer and early promoter
   9501..9548    +  promoter       EM7 promoter: synthetic bacterial promoter&nbsp
   9567..9941    +  CDS            BleoR: antibiotic-binding protein; Sh ble from Streptoalloteichus hindustanus; confers resistance to bleomycin, phleomycin, and Zeocin™
   9951..10076   +  CDS            ble (fragment): BLE_KLEPN - Experimental evidence at protein level: Swiss-Prot protein existence level 1. Binding protein with a strong affinity to the bleomycin family of antibiotics. Binds to CL990; an antimitotic-antibiotic compound. From Klebsiella pneumoniae.
  10071..10192   +  polyA_signal   SV40 poly(A) signal: SV40 polyadenylation signal
  10263..10285   -  protein_bind   lac operator (fragment): The lac repressor binds to the lac operator to inhibit transcription in E. coli. This inhibition can be relieved by adding lactose or isopropyl-β-D-thiogalactopyranoside (IPTG). lac repressor encoded by lacI
  10289..10319   -  promoter       lac promoter: promoter for the E. coli lac operon
  10334..10355   -  protein_bind   CAP binding site: CAP binding activates transcription in the presence of cAMP. E. coli catabolite activator protein
  10368..10460   -  CDS            lacI (fragment): lac repressor; lacI; The lac repressor binds to the lac operator to inhibit transcription in E. coli. This inhibition can be relieved by adding lactose or isopropyl-β-D-thiogalactopyranoside (IPTG).
  10643..11231   -  rep_origin     ori: high-copy-number ColE1/pMB1/pBR322/pUC origin of replication
  11402..12262   -  CDS            AmpR: β-lactamase; bla; confers resistance to ampicillin, carbenicillin, and related antibiotics
  12263..12367   -  promoter       AmpR promoter: bla
  12426..12478   -  misc_feature   bom (fragment): basis of mobility region from pBR322
  12633..13012   +  enhancer       CMV enhancer: human cytomegalovirus immediate early enhancer
  13013..199     +  promoter       CMV promoter (across the origin): human cytomegalovirus (CMV) immediate early promoter
>Addgene plasmid #138685 | pLenti-Puro-sgAMPKa2 | addgene full sequence | sequence record 273115 | Addgene NGS Result
TGATGCGGTTTTGGCAGTACATCAATGGGCGTGGATAGCGGTTTGACTCACGGGGATTTCCAAGTCTCCA
CCCCATTGACGTCAATGGGAGTTTGTTTTGGCACCAAAATCAACGGGACTTTCCAAAATGTCGTAACAAC
TCCGCCCCATTGACGCAAATGGGCGGTAGGCGTGTACGGTGGGAGGTCTATATAAGCAGCGCGTTTTGCC
TGTACTGGGTCTCTCTGGTTAGACCAGATCTGAGCCTGGGAGCTCTCTGGCTAACTAGGGAACCCACTGC
TTAAGCCTCAATAAAGCTTGCCTTGAGTGCTTCAAGTAGTGTGTGCCCGTCTGTTGTGTGACTCTGGTAA
CTAGAGATCCCTCAGACCCTTTTAGTCAGTGTGGAAAATCTCTAGCAGTGGCGCCCGAACAGGGACTTGA
AAGCGAAAGGGAAACCAGAGGAGCTCTCTCGACGCAGGACTCGGCTTGCTGAAGCGCGCACGGCAAGAGG
CGAGGGGCGGCGACTGGTGAGTACGCCAAAAATTTTGACTAGCGGAGGCTAGAAGGAGAGAGATGGGTGC
GAGAGCGTCAGTATTAAGCGGGGGAGAATTAGATCGCGATGGGAAAAAATTCGGTTAAGGCCAGGGGGAA
AGAAAAAATATAAATTAAAACATATAGTATGGGCAAGCAGGGAGCTAGAACGATTCGCAGTTAATCCTGG
CCTGTTAGAAACATCAGAAGGCTGTAGACAAATACTGGGACAGCTACAACCATCCCTTCAGACAGGATCA
GAAGAACTTAGATCATTATATAATACAGTAGCAACCCTCTATTGTGTGCATCAAAGGATAGAGATAAAAG
ACACCAAGGAAGCTTTAGACAAGATAGAGGAAGAGCAAAACAAAAGTAAGACCACCGCACAGCAAGCGGC
CGCTGATCTTCAGACCTGGAGGAGGAGATATGAGGGACAATTGGAGAAGTGAATTATATAAATATAAAGT
AGTAAAAATTGAACCATTAGGAGTAGCACCCACCAAGGCAAAGAGAAGAGTGGTGCAGAGAGAAAAAAGA
GCAGTGGGAATAGGAGCTTTGTTCCTTGGGTTCTTGGGAGCAGCAGGAAGCACTATGGGCGCAGCGTCAA
TGACGCTGACGGTACAGGCCAGACAATTATTGTCTGGTATAGTGCAGCAGCAGAACAATTTGCTGAGGGC
TATTGAGGCGCAACAGCATCTGTTGCAACTCACAGTCTGGGGCATCAAGCAGCTCCAGGCAAGAATCCTG
GCTGTGGAAAGATACCTAAAGGATCAACAGCTCCTGGGGATTTGGGGTTGCTCTGGAAAACTCATTTGCA
CCACTGCTGTGCCTTGGAATGCTAGTTGGAGTAATAAATCTCTGGAACAGATTTGGAATCACACGACCTG
GATGGAGTGGGACAGAGAAATTAACAATTACACAAGCTTAATACACTCCTTAATTGAAGAATCGCAAAAC
CAGCAAGAAAAGAATGAACAAGAATTATTGGAATTAGATAAATGGGCAAGTTTGTGGAATTGGTTTAACA
TAACAAATTGGCTGTGGTATATAAAATTATTCATAATGATAGTAGGAGGCTTGGTAGGTTTAAGAATAGT
TTTTGCTGTACTTTCTATAGTGAATAGAGTTAGGCAGGGATATTCACCATTATCGTTTCAGACCCACCTC
CCAACCCCGAGGGGACCCGACAGGCCCGAAGGAATAGAAGAAGAAGGTGGAGAGAGAGACAGAGACAGAT
CCATTCGATTAGTGAACGGATCGGCACTGCGTGCGCCAATTCTGCAGACAAATGGCAGTATTCATCCACA
ATTTTAAAAGAAAAGGGGGGATTGGGGGGTACAGTGCAGGGGAAAGAATAGTAGACATAATAGCAACAGA
CATACAAACTAAAGAATTACAAAAACAAATTACAAAAATTCAAAATTTTCGGGTTTATTACAGGGACAGC
AGAGATCCAGTTTGGTTAATTAAGGTACCGAGGGCCTATTTCCCATGATTCCTTCATATTTGCATATACG
ATACAAGGCTGTTAGAGAGATAATTAGAATTAATTTGACTGTAAACACAAAGATATTAGTACAAAATACG
TGACGTAGAAAGTAATAATTTCTTGGGTAGTTTGCAGTTTTAAAATTATGTTTTAAAATGGACTATCATA
TGCTTACCGTAACTTGAAAGTATTTCGATTTCTTGGCTTTATATATCTTGTGGAAAGGACGAAACACCGA
CGTTATTTAAGAAGATCCGGTTTTAGAGCTAGAAATAGCAAGTTAAAATAAGGCTAGTCCGTTATCAACT
TGAAAAAGTGGCACCGAGTCGGTGCTTTTTTGAATTCGCTAGCTAGGTCTTGAAAGGAGTGGGAATTGGC
TCCGGTGCCCGTCAGTGGGCAGAGCGCACATCGCCCACAGTCCCCGAGAAGTTGGGGGGAGGGGTCGGCA
ATTGATCCGGTGCCTAGAGAAGGTGGCGCGGGGTAAACTGGGAAAGTGATGTCGTGTACTGGCTCCGCCT
TTTTCCCGAGGGTGGGGGAGAACCGTATATAAGTGCAGTAGTCGCCGTGAACGTTCTTTTTCGCAACGGG
TTTGCCGCCAGAACACAGGACCGGTTCTAGAGCGCTGCCACCATGGACAAGAAGTACAGCATCGGCCTGG
ACATCGGCACCAACTCTGTGGGCTGGGCCGTGATCACCGACGAGTACAAGGTGCCCAGCAAGAAATTCAA
GGTGCTGGGCAACACCGACCGGCACAGCATCAAGAAGAACCTGATCGGAGCCCTGCTGTTCGACAGCGGC
GAAACAGCCGAGGCCACCCGGCTGAAGAGAACCGCCAGAAGAAGATACACCAGACGGAAGAACCGGATCT
GCTATCTGCAAGAGATCTTCAGCAACGAGATGGCCAAGGTGGACGACAGCTTCTTCCACAGACTGGAAGA
GTCCTTCCTGGTGGAAGAGGATAAGAAGCACGAGCGGCACCCCATCTTCGGCAACATCGTGGACGAGGTG
GCCTACCACGAGAAGTACCCCACCATCTACCACCTGAGAAAGAAACTGGTGGACAGCACCGACAAGGCCG
ACCTGCGGCTGATCTATCTGGCCCTGGCCCACATGATCAAGTTCCGGGGCCACTTCCTGATCGAGGGCGA
CCTGAACCCCGACAACAGCGACGTGGACAAGCTGTTCATCCAGCTGGTGCAGACCTACAACCAGCTGTTC
GAGGAAAACCCCATCAACGCCAGCGGCGTGGACGCCAAGGCCATCCTGTCTGCCAGACTGAGCAAGAGCA
GACGGCTGGAAAATCTGATCGCCCAGCTGCCCGGCGAGAAGAAGAATGGCCTGTTCGGAAACCTGATTGC
CCTGAGCCTGGGCCTGACCCCCAACTTCAAGAGCAACTTCGACCTGGCCGAGGATGCCAAACTGCAGCTG
AGCAAGGACACCTACGACGACGACCTGGACAACCTGCTGGCCCAGATCGGCGACCAGTACGCCGACCTGT
TTCTGGCCGCCAAGAACCTGTCCGACGCCATCCTGCTGAGCGACATCCTGAGAGTGAACACCGAGATCAC
CAAGGCCCCCCTGAGCGCCTCTATGATCAAGAGATACGACGAGCACCACCAGGACCTGACCCTGCTGAAA
GCTCTCGTGCGGCAGCAGCTGCCTGAGAAGTACAAAGAGATTTTCTTCGACCAGAGCAAGAACGGCTACG
CCGGCTACATTGACGGCGGAGCCAGCCAGGAAGAGTTCTACAAGTTCATCAAGCCCATCCTGGAAAAGAT
GGACGGCACCGAGGAACTGCTCGTGAAGCTGAACAGAGAGGACCTGCTGCGGAAGCAGCGGACCTTCGAC
AACGGCAGCATCCCCCACCAGATCCACCTGGGAGAGCTGCACGCCATTCTGCGGCGGCAGGAAGATTTTT
ACCCATTCCTGAAGGACAACCGGGAAAAGATCGAGAAGATCCTGACCTTCCGCATCCCCTACTACGTGGG
CCCTCTGGCCAGGGGAAACAGCAGATTCGCCTGGATGACCAGAAAGAGCGAGGAAACCATCACCCCCTGG
AACTTCGAGGAAGTGGTGGACAAGGGCGCTTCCGCCCAGAGCTTCATCGAGCGGATGACCAACTTCGATA
AGAACCTGCCCAACGAGAAGGTGCTGCCCAAGCACAGCCTGCTGTACGAGTACTTCACCGTGTATAACGA
GCTGACCAAAGTGAAATACGTGACCGAGGGAATGAGAAAGCCCGCCTTCCTGAGCGGCGAGCAGAAAAAG
GCCATCGTGGACCTGCTGTTCAAGACCAACCGGAAAGTGACCGTGAAGCAGCTGAAAGAGGACTACTTCA
AGAAAATCGAGTGCTTCGACTCCGTGGAAATCTCCGGCGTGGAAGATCGGTTCAACGCCTCCCTGGGCAC
ATACCACGATCTGCTGAAAATTATCAAGGACAAGGACTTCCTGGACAATGAGGAAAACGAGGACATTCTG
GAAGATATCGTGCTGACCCTGACACTGTTTGAGGACAGAGAGATGATCGAGGAACGGCTGAAAACCTATG
CCCACCTGTTCGACGACAAAGTGATGAAGCAGCTGAAGCGGCGGAGATACACCGGCTGGGGCAGGCTGAG
CCGGAAGCTGATCAACGGCATCCGGGACAAGCAGTCCGGCAAGACAATCCTGGATTTCCTGAAGTCCGAC
GGCTTCGCCAACAGAAACTTCATGCAGCTGATCCACGACGACAGCCTGACCTTTAAAGAGGACATCCAGA
AAGCCCAGGTGTCCGGCCAGGGCGATAGCCTGCACGAGCACATTGCCAATCTGGCCGGCAGCCCCGCCAT
TAAGAAGGGCATCCTGCAGACAGTGAAGGTGGTGGACGAGCTCGTGAAAGTGATGGGCCGGCACAAGCCC
GAGAACATCGTGATCGAAATGGCCAGAGAGAACCAGACCACCCAGAAGGGACAGAAGAACAGCCGCGAGA
GAATGAAGCGGATCGAAGAGGGCATCAAAGAGCTGGGCAGCCAGATCCTGAAAGAACACCCCGTGGAAAA
CACCCAGCTGCAGAACGAGAAGCTGTACCTGTACTACCTGCAGAATGGGCGGGATATGTACGTGGACCAG
GAACTGGACATCAACCGGCTGTCCGACTACGATGTGGACCATATCGTGCCTCAGAGCTTTCTGAAGGACG
ACTCCATCGACAACAAGGTGCTGACCAGAAGCGACAAGAACCGGGGCAAGAGCGACAACGTGCCCTCCGA
AGAGGTCGTGAAGAAGATGAAGAACTACTGGCGGCAGCTGCTGAACGCCAAGCTGATTACCCAGAGAAAG
TTCGACAATCTGACCAAGGCCGAGAGAGGCGGCCTGAGCGAACTGGATAAGGCCGGCTTCATCAAGAGAC
AGCTGGTGGAAACCCGGCAGATCACAAAGCACGTGGCACAGATCCTGGACTCCCGGATGAACACTAAGTA
CGACGAGAATGACAAGCTGATCCGGGAAGTGAAAGTGATCACCCTGAAGTCCAAGCTGGTGTCCGATTTC
CGGAAGGATTTCCAGTTTTACAAAGTGCGCGAGATCAACAACTACCACCACGCCCACGACGCCTACCTGA
ACGCCGTCGTGGGAACCGCCCTGATCAAAAAGTACCCTAAGCTGGAAAGCGAGTTCGTGTACGGCGACTA
CAAGGTGTACGACGTGCGGAAGATGATCGCCAAGAGCGAGCAGGAAATCGGCAAGGCTACCGCCAAGTAC
TTCTTCTACAGCAACATCATGAACTTTTTCAAGACCGAGATTACCCTGGCCAACGGCGAGATCCGGAAGC
GGCCTCTGATCGAGACAAACGGCGAAACCGGGGAGATCGTGTGGGATAAGGGCCGGGATTTTGCCACCGT
GCGGAAAGTGCTGAGCATGCCCCAAGTGAATATCGTGAAAAAGACCGAGGTGCAGACAGGCGGCTTCAGC
AAAGAGTCTATCCTGCCCAAGAGGAACAGCGATAAGCTGATCGCCAGAAAGAAGGACTGGGACCCTAAGA
AGTACGGCGGCTTCGACAGCCCCACCGTGGCCTATTCTGTGCTGGTGGTGGCCAAAGTGGAAAAGGGCAA
GTCCAAGAAACTGAAGAGTGTGAAAGAGCTGCTGGGGATCACCATCATGGAAAGAAGCAGCTTCGAGAAG
AATCCCATCGACTTTCTGGAAGCCAAGGGCTACAAAGAAGTGAAAAAGGACCTGATCATCAAGCTGCCTA
AGTACTCCCTGTTCGAGCTGGAAAACGGCCGGAAGAGAATGCTGGCCTCTGCCGGCGAACTGCAGAAGGG
AAACGAACTGGCCCTGCCCTCCAAATATGTGAACTTCCTGTACCTGGCCAGCCACTATGAGAAGCTGAAG
GGCTCCCCCGAGGATAATGAGCAGAAACAGCTGTTTGTGGAACAGCACAAGCACTACCTGGACGAGATCA
TCGAGCAGATCAGCGAGTTCTCCAAGAGAGTGATCCTGGCCGACGCTAATCTGGACAAAGTGCTGTCCGC
CTACAACAAGCACCGGGATAAGCCCATCAGAGAGCAGGCCGAGAATATCATCCACCTGTTTACCCTGACC
AATCTGGGAGCCCCTGCCGCCTTCAAGTACTTTGACACCACCATCGACCGGAAGAGGTACACCAGCACCA
AAGAGGTGCTGGACGCCACCCTGATCCACCAGAGCATCACCGGCCTGTACGAGACACGGATCGACCTGTC
TCAGCTGGGAGGCGACAAGCGACCTGCCGCCACAAAGAAGGCTGGACAGGCTAAGAAGAAGAAAGATTAC
AAAGACGATGACGATAAGGGATCCGGCGCAACAAACTTCTCTCTGCTGAAACAAGCCGGAGATGTCGAAG
AGAATCCTGGACCGACCGAGTACAAGCCCACGGTGCGCCTCGCCACCCGCGACGACGTCCCCAGGGCCGT
ACGCACCCTCGCCGCCGCGTTCGCCGACTACCCCGCCACGCGCCACACCGTCGATCCGGACCGCCACATC
GAGCGGGTCACCGAGCTGCAAGAACTCTTCCTCACGCGCGTCGGGCTCGACATCGGCAAGGTGTGGGTCG
CGGACGACGGCGCCGCGGTGGCGGTCTGGACCACGCCGGAGAGCGTCGAAGCGGGGGCGGTGTTCGCCGA
GATCGGCCCGCGCATGGCCGAGTTGAGCGGTTCCCGGCTGGCCGCGCAGCAACAGATGGAAGGCCTCCTG
GCGCCGCACCGGCCCAAGGAGCCCGCGTGGTTCCTGGCCACCGTCGGAGTCTCGCCCGACCACCAGGGCA
AGGGTCTGGGCAGCGCCGTCGTGCTCCCCGGAGTGGAGGCGGCCGAGCGCGCCGGGGTGCCCGCCTTCCT
GGAGACCTCCGCGCCCCGCAACCTCCCCTTCTACGAGCGGCTCGGCTTCACCGTCACCGCCGACGTCGAG
GTGCCCGAAGGACCGCGCACCTGGTGCATGACCCGCAAGCCCGGTGCCTGAACGCGTTAAGTCGACAATC
AACCTCTGGATTACAAAATTTGTGAAAGATTGACTGGTATTCTTAACTATGTTGCTCCTTTTACGCTATG
TGGATACGCTGCTTTAATGCCTTTGTATCATGCTATTGCTTCCCGTATGGCTTTCATTTTCTCCTCCTTG
TATAAATCCTGGTTGCTGTCTCTTTATGAGGAGTTGTGGCCCGTTGTCAGGCAACGTGGCGTGGTGTGCA
CTGTGTTTGCTGACGCAACCCCCACTGGTTGGGGCATTGCCACCACCTGTCAGCTCCTTTCCGGGACTTT
CGCTTTCCCCCTCCCTATTGCCACGGCGGAACTCATCGCCGCCTGCCTTGCCCGCTGCTGGACAGGGGCT
CGGCTGTTGGGCACTGACAATTCCGTGGTGTTGTCGGGGAAATCATCGTCCTTTCCTTGGCTGCTCGCCT
GTGTTGCCACCTGGATTCTGCGCGGGACGTCCTTCTGCTACGTCCCTTCGGCCCTCAATCCAGCGGACCT
TCCTTCCCGCGGCCTGCTGCCGGCTCTGCGGCCTCTTCCGCGTCTTCGCCTTCGCCCTCAGACGAGTCGG
ATCTCCCTTTGGGCCGCCTCCCCGCGTCGACTTTAAGACCAATGACTTACAAGGCAGCTGTAGATCTTAG
CCACTTTTTAAAAGAAAAGGGGGGACTGGAAGGGCTAATTCACTCCCAACGAAGACAAGATCTGCTTTTT
GCTTGTACTGGGTCTCTCTGGTTAGACCAGATCTGAGCCTGGGAGCTCTCTGGCTAACTAGGGAACCCAC
TGCTTAAGCCTCAATAAAGCTTGCCTTGAGTGCTTCAAGTAGTGTGTGCCCGTCTGTTGTGTGACTCTGG
TAACTAGAGATCCCTCAGACCCTTTTAGTCAGTGTGGAAAATCTCTAGCAGGGCCCGTTTAAACCCGCTG
ATCAGCCTCGACTGTGCCTTCTAGTTGCCAGCCATCTGTTGTTTGCCCCTCCCCCGTGCCTTCCTTGACC
CTGGAAGGTGCCACTCCCACTGTCCTTTCCTAATAAAATGAGGAAATTGCATCGCATTGTCTGAGTAGGT
GTCATTCTATTCTGGGGGGTGGGGTGGGGCAGGACAGCAAGGGGGAGGATTGGGAAGACAATAGCAGGCA
TGCTGGGGATGCGGTGGGCTCTATGGCTTCTGAGGCGGAAAGAACCAGCTGGGGCTCTAGGGGGTATCCC
C
[124 nt withheld, positions 8682-8805]
C
[91 nt withheld, positions 8807-8897]
A
[49 nt withheld, positions 8899-8947]
CCTTTGACGTTGGAGTCCACGTTCTTT
[37 nt withheld, positions 8975-9011]
ACCCTATCTCGGTCTATTCTTTTGATTTATAAGGGATTTTGCCGATTTCGGCCTATTGGTTAAAAAATGA
GCTGATTTAACAAAAATTTAACGCGAATTAATTCTGTGGAATGTGTGTCAGTTAGGGTGTGGAAAGTCCC
CAGGCTCCCCAGCAGGCAGAAGTATGCAAAGCATGCATCTCAATTAGTCAGCAACCAGGTGTGGAAAGTC
CCCAGGCTCCCCAGCAGGCAGAAGTATGCAAAGCATGCATCTCAATTAGTCAGCAACCATAGTCCCGCCC
CTAACTCCGCCCATCCCGCCCCTAACTCCGCCCAGTTCCGCCCATTCTCCGCCCCATGGCTGACTAATTT
TTTTTATTTATGCAGAGGCCGAGGCCGCCTCTGCCTCTGAGCTATTCCAGAAGTAGTGAGGAGGCTTTTT
TGGAGGCCTAGGCTTTTGCAAAAAGCTCCCGGGAGCTTGTATATCCATTTTCGGATCTGATCAGCACGTG
TTGACAATTAATCATCGGCATAGTATATCGGCATAGTATAATACGACAAGGTGAGGAACTAAACCATGGC
CAAGTTGACCAGTGCCGTTCCGGTGCTCACCGCGCGCGACGTCGCCGGAGCGGTCGAGTTCTGGACCGAC
CGGCTCGGGTTCTCCCGGGACTTCGTGGAGGACGACTTCGCCGGTGTGGTCCGGGACGACGTGACCCTGT
TCATCAGCGCGGTCCAGGACCAGGTGGTGCCGGACAACACCCTGGCCTGGGTGTGGGTGCGCGGCCTGGA
CGAGCTGTACGCCGAGTGGTCGGAGGTCGTGTCCACGAACTTCCGGGACGCCTCCGGGCCGGCCATGACC
GAGATCGGCGAGCAGCCGTGGGGGCGGGAGTTCGCCCTGCGCGACCCGGCCGGCAACTGCGTGCACTTCG
TGGCCGAGGAGCAGGACTGACACGTGCTACGAGATTTCGATTCCACCGCCGCCTTCTATGAAAGGTTGGG
CTTCGGAATCGTTTTCCGGGACGCCGGCTGGATGATCCTCCAGCGCGGGGATCTCATGCTGGAGTTCTTC
GCCCACCCCAACTTGTTTATTGCAGCTTATAATGGTTACAAATAAAGCAATAGCATCACAAATTTCACAA
ATAAAGCATTTTTTTCACTGCATTCTAGTTGTGGTTTGTCCAAACTCATCAATGTATCTTATCATGTCTG
TATACCGTCGACCTCTAGCTAGAGCTTGGCGTAATCATGGTCATAGCTGTTTCCTGTGTGAAATTGTTAT
CCGCTCACAATTCCACACAACATACGAGCCGGAAGCATAAAGTGTAAAGCCTGGGGTGCCTAATGAGTGA
GCTAACTCACATTAATTGCGTTGCGCTCACTGCCCGCTTTCCAGTCGGGAAACCTGTCGTGCCAGCTGCA
TTAATGAATCGGCCAACGCGCGGGGAGAGGCGGTTTGCGTATTGGGCGCTCTTCCGCTTCCTCGCTCACT
GACTCGCTGCGCTCGGTCGTTCGGCTGCGGCGAGCGGTATCAGCTCACTCAAAGGCGGTAATACGGTTAT
CCACAGAATCAGGGGATAACGCAGGAAAGAACATGTGAGCAAAAGGCCAGCAAAAGGCCAGGAACCGTAA
AAAGGCCGCGTTGCTGGCGTTTTTCCATAGGCTCCGCCCCCCTGACGAGCATCACAAAAATCGACGCTCA
AGTCAGAGGTGGCGAAACCCGACAGGACTATAAAGATACCAGGCGTTTCCCCCTGGAAGCTCCCTCGTGC
GCTCTCCTGTTCCGACCCTGCCGCTTACCGGATACCTGTCCGCCTTTCTCCCTTCGGGAAGCGTGGCGCT
TTCTCATAGCTCACGCTGTAGGTATCTCAGTTCGGTGTAGGTCGTTCGCTCCAAGCTGGGCTGTGTGCAC
GAACCCCCCGTTCAGCCCGACCGCTGCGCCTTATCCGGTAACTATCGTCTTGAGTCCAACCCGGTAAGAC
ACGACTTATCGCCACTGGCAGCAGCCACTGGTAACAGGATTAGCAGAGCGAGGTATGTAGGCGGTGCTAC
AGAGTTCTTGAAGTGGTGGCCTAACTACGGCTACACTAGAAGAACAGTATTTGGTATCTGCGCTCTGCTG
AAGCCAGTTACCTTCGGAAAAAGAGTTGGTAGCTCTTGATCCGGCAAACAAACCACCGCTGGTAGCGGTG
GTTTTTTTGTTTGCAAGCAGCAGATTACGCGCAGAAAAAAAGGATCTCAAGAAGATCCTTTGATCTTTTC
TACGGGGTCTGACGCTCAGTGGAACGAAAACTCACGTTAAGGGATTTTGGTCATGAGATTATCAAAAAGG
ATCTTCACCTAGATCCTTTTAAATTAAAAATGAAGTTTTAAATCAATCTAAAGTATATATGAGTAAACTT
GGTCTGACAGTTACCAATGCTTAATCAGTGAGGCACCTATCTCAGCGATCTGTCTATTTCGTTCATCCAT
AGTTGCCTGACTCCCCGTCGTGTAGATAACTACGATACGGGAGGGCTTACCATCTGGCCCCAGTGCTGCA
ATGATACCGCGAGACCCACGCTCACCGGCTCCAGATTTATCAGCAATAAACCAGCCAGCCGGAAGGGCCG
AGCGCAGAAGTGGTCCTGCAACTTTATCCGCCTCCATCCAGTCTATTAATTGTTGCCGGGAAGCTAGAGT
AAGTAGTTCGCCAGTTAATAGTTTGCGCAACGTTGTTGCCATTGCTACAGGCATCGTGGTGTCACGCTCG
TCGTTTGGTATGGCTTCATTCAGCTCCGGTTCCCAACGATCAAGGCGAGTTACATGATCCCCCATGTTGT
GCAAAAAAGCGGTTAGCTCCTTCGGTCCTCCGATCGTTGTCAGAAGTAAGTTGGCCGCAGTGTTATCACT
CATGGTTATGGCAGCACTGCATAATTCTCTTACTGTCATGCCATCCGTAAGATGCTTTTCTGTGACTGGT
GAGTACTCAACCAAGTCATTCTGAGAATAGTGTATGCGGCGACCGAGTTGCTCTTGCCCGGCGTCAATAC
GGGATAATACCGCGCCACATAGCAGAACTTTAAAAGTGCTCATCATTGGAAAACGTTCTTCGGGGCGAAA
ACTCTCAAGGATCTTACCGCTGTTGAGATCCAGTTCGATGTAACCCACTCGTGCACCCAACTGATCTTCA
GCATCTTTTACTTTCACCAGCGTTTCTGGGTGAGCAAAAACAGGAAGGCAAAATGCCGCAAAAAAGGGAA
TAAGGGCGACACGGAAATGTTGAATACTCATACTCTTCCTTTTTCAATATTATTGAAGCATTTATCAGGG
TTATTGTCTCATGAGCGGATACATATTTGAATGTATTTAGAAAAATAAACAAATAGGGGTTCCGCGCACA
TTTCCCCGAAAAGTGCCACCTGACGTCGACGGATCGGGAGATCTCCCGATCCCCTATGGTGCACTCTCAG
TACAATCTGCTCTGATGCCGCATAGTTAAGCCAGTATCTGCTCCCTGCTTGTGTGTTGGAGGTCGCTGAG
TAGTGCGCGAGCAAAATTTAAGCTACAACAAGGCAAGGCTTGACCGACAATTGCATGAAGAATCTGCTTA
GGGTTAGGCGTTTTGCGCTGCTTCGCGATGTACGGGCCAGATATACGCGTTGACATTGATTATTGACTAG
TTATTAATAGTAATCAATTACGGGGTCATTAGTTCATAGCCCATATATGGAGTTCCGCGTTACATAACTT
ACGGTAAATGGCCCGCCTGGCTGACCGCCCAACGACCCCCGCCCATTGACGTCAATAATGACGTATGTTC
CCATAGTAACGCCAATAGGGACTTTCCATTGACGTCAATGGGTGGAGTATTTACGGTAAACTGCCCACTT
GGCAGTACATCAAGTGTATCATATGCCAAGTACGCCCCCTATTGACGTCAATGACGGTAAATGGCCCGCC
TGGCATTATGCCCAGTACATGACCTTATGGGACTTTCCTACTTGGCAGTACATCTACGTATTAGTCATCG
CTATTACCATGG
