>Addgene plasmid #138685 | pLenti-Puro-sgAMPKa2 | depositor partial sequence | sequence record 268009 | hU6 FWD Sequence
NCGTATACGATTCTTGGCTTTATATATCTTGTGGAAAGGACGAAACACCGACGTTATTTAAGAAGATCCG
GTTTTAGAGCTAGAAATAGCAAGTTAAAATAAGGCTAGTCCGTTATCAACTTGAAAAAGTGGCACCGAGT
CGGTGCTTTTTTGAATTCGCTAGCTAGGTCTTGAAAGGAGTGGGAATTGGCTCCGGTGCCCGTCAGTGGG
CAGAGCGCACATCGCCCACAGTCCCCGAGAAGTTGGGGGGAGGGGTCGGCAATTGATCCGGTGCCTAGAG
AAGGTGGCGCGGGGTAAACTGGGAAAGTGATGTCGTGTACTGGCTCCGCCTTTTTCCCGAGGGTGGGGGA
GAACCGTATATAAGTGCAGTAGTCGCCGTGAACGTTCTTTTTCGCAACGGGTTTGCCGCCAGAACACAGG
ACCGGTTCTAGAGCGCTGCCACCATGGACAAGAAGTACAGCATCGGCCTGGACATCGGCACCAACTCTGT
GGGCTGGGCCGTGATCACCGACGAGTACAAGGTGCCCAGCAAGAAATTCAAGGTGCTGGGCAACACCGAC
CGGCACAGCATCAAGAAGAACCTGATCGGAGCCCTGCTGTTCGACAGCGGCGAAACAGCCGAGGCCACCC
GGCTGAAGAGAACCGCCAGAAGAAGATACACCAGACGGAAGAACCGGATCTGCTATCTGCAAGAGATCTT
CAGCAACGAGATGGCCAAGGTGGACGACAGCTTCTTCCACAGACTGGAAGAGTCCTTCCTGGTGGAAGAG
GATAAGAAGCACGAGCGGCACCCCATCTTCGGCAACATCGTGGACGAGGTGGCCTACCACGAGAAGTACC
CCACCATCTACCACCTGAGAAAGAAACTGGTGGACAGCACCGACAAGGCCGACCTGCGGCTGATCTATCT
GGCCCTGGCCCACATGATCAAGTTCCGGGGCCACTTCCTGATCGAGGGCGACCTGAACCCCGACAACAGC
GACGTGGACAGCTGTTCATCCAGCTGGTGCAGACCTACACCAGCTGTTCGAGGAAACCCCATCACGCCAG
CGGCGTGACGCCAAGGCCATCCTGTCTGCAGACTGAGCAGAGCAGACGCTGGAAATCTGATCGCCCAGCT
GCCCGGCGAGAGAGATGCCTGTTCGGAACTGATGCCCTGAGCTGGNTGACCCACTCAGAGCACTTCGACT
NNNGAGATGCNACTGCGAGCNNGAACAAGGANNCCCTTACGACNNA
